Addgene plasmid #166861: pIA1363
Purpose: Expression of codon optimized SARS-COV-2 Nsp8 in E. coli
Depositing lab: Irina Artsimovitch. Depositing organization: Ohio State University. Publication: Allosteric Activation of SARS-CoV-2 RNA-Dependent RNA Polymerase by Remdesivir Triphosphate and Other Phosphorylated Nucleotides. Wang B, Svetlov V, Wolf YI, Koonin EV, Nudler E, Artsimovitch I. mBio. 2021 Jun 29;12(3):e0142321. doi: 10.1128/mBio.01423-21. Epub 2021 Jun 22. PubMed 34154407.
Backbone
  Vector backbone: pET28a
  Total vector size (bp): 6120
  Vector type: Bacterial Expression
Growth in bacteria
  Bacterial resistance: Kanamycin, 50 μg/mL
  Growth temperature: 37°C
  Growth strain: DH5alpha
  Copy number: Unknown
Gene/Insert
  Gene/Insert name: SARS-COV-2 Nsp8
  Species: Synthetic
  Insert size (bp): 871
  Entrez Gene: ORF1ab (a.k.a. GU280_gp01)
  Promoter: T7
  Tag / fusion protein: His-GB1 (N terminal on insert)
  Cloning method: Restriction Enzyme; 5′ cloning site XbaI (not destroyed); 3′ cloning site HindIII (not destroyed)
  Sequencing primers: 5′ TAATACGACTCACTATAGGG; 3′ GCTAGTTATTGCTCAGCGG
Terms and licenses: Academic/Nonprofit Terms; Industry Terms: Not Available to Industry
How to cite: pIA1363 was a gift from Irina Artsimovitch (Addgene plasmid # 166861 ; http://n2t.net/addgene:166861 ; RRID:Addgene_166861)
