[The description below was written by a language model from this plasmid's Addgene catalogue record, the feature table of its GenBank file and pLannotate feature annotations shown in this document.]
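Description:
pIA1363 is a bacterial expression plasmid built on the pET28a backbone for producing SARS-CoV-2 non-structural protein 8 (Nsp8) in E. coli from a synthetic, codon-optimized coding sequence. The plasmid is about 6.1 kb and carries a kanamycin resistance gene (aminoglycoside phosphotransferase) for selection. It replicates from a ColE1/pMB1-type origin accompanied by the pBR322 bom region and the rop gene, which keeps copy number down. An f1 phage origin is also present. The catalogue itself lists copy number as unknown.

The expression cassette uses the standard pET arrangement. A T7 promoter is followed immediately by a lac operator and the strong T7 gene 10 ribosome binding site, with a T7 terminator downstream. The plasmid-borne lacI gene supplies repressor, so transcription is held off until induction with IPTG in a host that provides T7 RNA polymerase.

The open reading frame begins with an N-terminal polyhistidine tag for metal-affinity purification. Next comes the GB1 domain of streptococcal protein G, commonly used as a solubility-enhancing fusion partner, followed by a TEV protease recognition site and then Nsp8. Cleavage at the TEV site should therefore release Nsp8 from the His-GB1 module. The insert was placed between XbaI and HindIII sites, both of which are retained. A vector-derived 6xHis sequence lies downstream of Nsp8, but the record does not indicate whether it is translated as part of the protein.

Nsp8 is a segment of the ORF1ab polyprotein. The automated annotation matches this region to the polyprotein, although the functional note it attaches concerns a different cleavage product. The associated work concerns the SARS-CoV-2 RNA-dependent RNA polymerase, which points to use of the purified protein in biochemical studies of that enzyme.
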