LOCUS       Exported 6120 bp ds-DNA circular SYN 09-MAY-2020
DEFINITION  synthetic circular DNA
ACCESSION   .
VERSION     .
KEYWORDS    .
SOURCE      synthetic DNA construct
  ORGANISM  synthetic DNA construct
REFERENCE   1 (bases 1 to 6120)
  AUTHORS   .
  TITLE     Direct Submission
  JOURNAL   Exported Tuesday, Feb 2, 2021 from SnapGene Viewer 5.2.4
            https://www.snapgene.com
FEATURES             Location/Qualifiers
     source          1..6120
                     /organism="synthetic DNA construct"
                     /mol_type="other DNA"
     rep_origin      12..467
                     /direction=RIGHT
                     /label=f1 ori
                     /note="f1 bacteriophage origin of replication; arrow
                     indicates direction of (+) strand synthesis"
     CDS             complement(560..1375)
                     /codon_start=1
                     /product="aminoglycoside phosphotransferase"
                     /label=KanR
                     /note="confers resistance to kanamycin in bacteria or G418
                     (Geneticin(R)) in eukaryotes"
                     /translation="MSHIQRETSCSRPRLNSNMDADLYGYKWARDNVGQSGATIYRLYG
                     KPDAPELFLKHGKGSVANDVTDEMVRLNWLTEFMPLPTIKHFIRTPDDAWLLTTAIPGK
                     TAFQVLEEYPDSGENIVDALAVFLRRLHSIPVCNCPFNSDRVFRLAQAQSRMNNGLVDA
                     SDFDDERNGWPVEQVWKEMHKLLPFSPDSVVTHGDFSLDNLIFDEGKLIGCIDVGRVGI
                     ADRYQDLAILWNCLGEFSPSLQKRLFQKYGIDNPDMNKLQFHLMLDEFF"
     rep_origin      1497..2085
                     /direction=RIGHT
                     /label=ori
                     /note="high-copy-number ColE1/pMB1/pBR322/pUC origin of
                     replication"
     misc_feature    2271..2413
                     /label=bom
                     /note="basis of mobility region from pBR322"
     CDS             complement(2515..2706)
                     /codon_start=1
                     /gene="rop"
                     /product="Rop protein, which maintains plasmids at low copy
                     number"
                     /label=rop
                     /translation="MTKQEKTALNMARFIRSQTLTLLEKLNELDADEQADICESLHDHA
                     DELYRSCLARFGDDGENL"
     CDS             complement(3515..4597)
                     /codon_start=1
                     /gene="lacI"
                     /product="lac repressor"
                     /label=lacI
                     /note="The lac repressor binds to the lac operator to
                     inhibit transcription in E. coli. This inhibition can be
                     relieved by adding lactose or
                     isopropyl-beta-D-thiogalactopyranoside (IPTG)."
                     /translation="MKPVTLYDVAEYAGVSYQTVSRVVNQASHVSAKTREKVEAAMAEL
                     NYIPNRVAQQLAGKQSLLIGVATSSLALHAPSQIVAAIKSRADQLGASVVVSMVERSGV
                     EACKAAVHNLLAQRVSGLIINYPLDDQDAIAVEAACTNVPALFLDVSDQTPINSIIFSH
                     EDGTRLGVEHLVALGHQQIALLAGPLSSVSARLRLAGWHKYLTRNQIQPIAEREGDWSA
                     MSGFQQTMQMLNEGIVPTAMLVANDQMALGAMRAITESGLRVGADISVVGYDDTEDSSC
                     YIPPLTTIKQDFRLLGQTSVDRLLQLSQGQAVKGNQLLPVSLVKRKTTLAPNTQTASPR
                     ALADSLMQLARQVSRLESGQ"
     promoter        complement(4598..4675)
                     /gene="lacI"
                     /label=lacI promoter
     promoter        4984..5002
                     /label=T7 promoter
                     /note="promoter for bacteriophage T7 RNA polymerase"
     protein_bind    5003..5027
                     /label=lac operator
                     /bound_moiety="lac repressor encoded by lacI"
                     /note="The lac repressor binds to the lac operator to
                     inhibit transcription in E. coli. This inhibition can be
                     relieved by adding lactose or
                     isopropyl-beta-D-thiogalactopyranoside (IPTG)."
     RBS             5042..5064
                     /note="efficient ribosome binding site from bacteriophage
                     T7 gene 10 (Olins and Rangwala, 1989)"
     CDS             5084..5110
                     /codon_start=1
                     /label=8xHis_Gly
                     /translation="HHHHHHHHG"
     CDS             5112..5275
                     /codon_start=1
                     /label=GB1 tag
                     /translation="YKLALNGKTLKGETTTEAVDAATAEKVFKQYANDNGVDGEWTYDD
                     ATKTFTVTE"
     CDS             5276..5293
                     /codon_start=1
                     /product="tobacco etch virus (TEV) protease recognition and
                     cleavage site"
                     /label=TEV site
                     /translation="ENLYFQ"
     CDS             5294..5894
                     /codon_start=1
                     /label=Nsp8
                     /translation="GSAIASEFSSLPSYAAFATAQEAYEQAVANGDSEVVLKKLKKSLN
                     VAKSEFDRDAAMQRKLEKMADQAMTQMYKQARSEDKRAKVTSAMQTMLFTMLRKLDNDA
                     LNNIINNARDGCVPLNIIPLTTAAKLMVVIPDYNTYKNTCDGTTFTYASALWEIQQVVD
                     ADSKIVQLSEISMDNSPNLAWPLIVTALRANSAVKLQ"
     CDS             5964..5981
                     /codon_start=1
                     /product="6xHis affinity tag"
                     /label=6xHis
                     /translation="HHHHHH"
     terminator      6048..6095
                     /label=T7 terminator
                     /note="transcription terminator for bacteriophage T7 RNA
                     polymerase"
ORIGIN
        1 tggcgaatgg gnnnnnnnnn nnnnnnnnnn nnnnnnnnnn nnnnnnnnnn nnnnnnnnnn
       61 nnnnnnnnnn nnnnnnnnnn nnnnnnnnnn nnnnnnnnnn nnnnnnnnnn nnnnnnnnnn
      121 nnnnnnnnnn nnnnncnnnn nnnnnnnnnn nnnnnnnnnn nnnnnnnnnn nnnnnnnnnn
      181 nnnnnnnnnn nnnnnnnnnn nnnnnnnnnn nnnnnnnnnn nnnnnnnann nnnnnnnnnn
      241 nnnnnnnnnn nnnnnnnnnn nnnnnnnnnn nnnnnnncct ttgacgttgg agtccacgtt
      301 ctttaatagt ggactcttgt tccaaactgg aacaacactc aaccctatct cggtctattc
      361 ttttgattta taagggattt tgccgatttc ggcctattgg ttaaaaaatg agctgattta
      421 acaaaaattt aacgcgaatt ttaacaaaat attaacgttt acaatttcag gtggcacttt
      481 tcggggaaat gtgcgcggaa cccctatttg tttatttttc taaatacatt caaatatgta
      541 tccgctcatg aattaattct tagaaaaact catcgagcat caaatgaaac tgcaatttat
      601 tcatatcagg attatcaata ccatattttt gaaaaagccg tttctgtaat gaaggagaaa
      661 actcaccgag gcagttccat aggatggcaa gatcctggta tcggtctgcg attccgactc
      721 gtccaacatc aatacaacct attaatttcc cctcgtcaaa aataaggtta tcaagtgaga
      781 aatcaccatg agtgacgact gaatccggtg agaatggcaa aagtttatgc atttctttcc
      841 agacttgttc aacaggccag ccattacgct cgtcatcaaa atcactcgca tcaaccaaac
      901 cgttattcat tcgtgattgc gcctgagcga gacgaaatac gcgatcgctg ttaaaaggac
      961 aattacaaac aggaatcgaa tgcaaccggc gcaggaacac tgccagcgca tcaacaatat
     1021 tttcacctga atcaggatat tcttctaata cctggaatgc tgttttcccg gggatcgcag
     1081 tggtgagtaa ccatgcatca tcaggagtac ggataaaatg cttgatggtc ggaagaggca
     1141 taaattccgt cagccagttt agtctgacca tctcatctgt aacatcattg gcaacgctac
     1201 ctttgccatg tttcagaaac aactctggcg catcgggctt cccatacaat cgatagattg
     1261 tcgcacctga ttgcccgaca ttatcgcgag cccatttata cccatataaa tcagcatcca
     1321 tgttggaatt taatcgcggc ctagagcaag acgtttcccg ttgaatatgg ctcataacac
     1381 cccttgtatt actgtttatg taagcagaca gttttattgt tcatgaccaa aatcccttaa
     1441 cgtgagtttt cgttccactg agcgtcagac cccgtagaaa agatcaaagg atcttcttga
     1501 gatccttttt ttctgcgcgt aatctgctgc ttgcaaacaa aaaaaccacc gctaccagcg
     1561 gtggtttgtt tgccggatca agagctacca actctttttc cgaaggtaac tggcttcagc
     1621 agagcgcaga taccaaatac tgtccttcta gtgtagccgt agttaggcca ccacttcaag
     1681 aactctgtag caccgcctac atacctcgct ctgctaatcc tgttaccagt ggctgctgcc
     1741 agtggcgata agtcgtgtct taccgggttg gactcaagac gatagttacc ggataaggcg
     1801 cagcggtcgg gctgaacggg gggttcgtgc acacagccca gcttggagcg aacgacctac
     1861 accgaactga gatacctaca gcgtgagcta tgagaaagcg ccacgcttcc cgaagggaga
     1921 aaggcggaca ggtatccggt aagcggcagg gtcggaacag gagagcgcac gagggagctt
     1981 ccagggggaa acgcctggta tctttatagt cctgtcgggt ttcgccacct ctgacttgag
     2041 cgtcgatttt tgtgatgctc gtcagggggg cggagcctat ggaaaaacgc cagcaacgcg
     2101 gcctttttac ggttcctggc cttttgctgg ccttttgctc acatgttctt tcctgcgtta
     2161 tcccctgatt ctgtggataa ccgtattacc gcctttgagt gagctgatac cgctcgccgc
     2221 agccgaacga ccgagcgcag cgagtcagtg agcgaggaag cggaagagcg cctgatgcgg
     2281 tattttctcc ttacgcatct gtgcggtatt tcacaccgca tatatggtgc actctcagta
     2341 caatctgctc tgatgccgca tagttaagcc agtatacact ccgctatcgc tacgtgactg
     2401 ggtcatggct gcgccccgac acccgccaac acccgctgac gcgccctgac gggcttgtct
     2461 gctcccggca tccgcttaca gacaagctgt gaccgtctcc gggagctgca tgtgtcagag
     2521 gttttcaccg tcatcaccga aacgcgcgag gcagctgcgg taaagctcat cagcgtggtc
     2581 gtgaagcgat tcacagatgt ctgcctgttc atccgcgtcc agctcgttga gtttctccag
     2641 aagcgttaat gtctggcttc tgataaagcg ggccatgtta agggcggttt tttcctgttt
     2701 ggtcactgat gcctccgtgt aagggggatt tctgttcatg ggggtaatga taccgatgaa
     2761 acgagagagg atgctcacga tacgggttac tgatgatgaa catgcccggt tactggaacg
     2821 ttgtgagggt aaacaactgg cggtatggat gcggcgggac cagagaaaaa tcactcaggg
     2881 tcaatgccag cgcttcgtta atacagatgt aggtgttcca cagggtagcc agcagcatcc
     2941 tgcgatgcag atccggaaca taatggtgca gggcgctgac ttccgcgttt ccagacttta
     3001 cgaaacacgg aaaccgaaga ccattcatgt tgttgctcag gtcgcagacg ttttgcagca
     3061 gcagtcgctt cacgttcgct cgcgtatcgg tgattcattc tgctaaccag taaggcaacc
     3121 ccgccagcct agccgggtcc tcaacgacag gagcacgatc atgcgcaccc gtggggccgc
     3181 catgccggcg ataatggcct gcttctcgcc gaaacgtttg gtggcgggac cagtgacgaa
     3241 ggcttgagcg agggcgtgca agattccgaa taccgcaagc gacaggccga tcatcgtcgc
     3301 gctccagcga aagcggtcct cgccgaaaat gacccagagc gctgccggca cctgtcctac
     3361 gagttgcatg ataaagaaga cagtcataag tgcggcgacg atagtcatgc cccgcgccca
     3421 ccggaaggag ctgactgggt tgaaggctct caagggcatc ggtcgagatc ccggtgccta
     3481 atgagtgagc taacttacat taattgcgtt gcgctcactg cccgctttcc agtcgggaaa
     3541 cctgtcgtgc cagctgcatt aatgaatcgg ccaacgcgcg gggagaggcg gtttgcgtat
     3601 tgggcgccag ggtggttttt cttttcacca gtgagacggg caacagctga ttgcccttca
     3661 ccgcctggcc ctgagagagt tgcagcaagc ggtccacgct ggtttgcccc agcaggcgaa
     3721 aatcctgttt gatggtggtt aacggcggga tataacatga gctgtcttcg gtatcgtcgt
     3781 atcccactac cgagatatcc gcaccaacgc gcagcccgga ctcggtaatg gcgcgcattg
     3841 cgcccagcgc catctgatcg ttggcaacca gcatcgcagt gggaacgatg ccctcattca
     3901 gcatttgcat ggtttgttga aaaccggaca tggcactcca gtcgccttcc cgttccgcta
     3961 tcggctgaat ttgattgcga gtgagatatt tatgccagcc agccagacgc agacgcgccg
     4021 agacagaact taatgggccc gctaacagcg cgatttgctg gtgacccaat gcgaccagat
     4081 gctccacgcc cagtcgcgta ccgtcttcat gggagaaaat aatactgttg atgggtgtct
     4141 ggtcagagac atcaagaaat aacgccggaa cattagtgca ggcagcttcc acagcaatgg
     4201 catcctggtc atccagcgga tagttaatga tcagcccact gacgcgttgc gcgagaagat
     4261 tgtgcaccgc cgctttacag gcttcgacgc cgcttcgttc taccatcgac accaccacgc
     4321 tggcacccag ttgatcggcg cgagatttaa tcgccgcgac aatttgcgac ggcgcgtgca
     4381 gggccagact ggaggtggca acgccaatca gcaacgactg tttgcccgcc agttgttgtg
     4441 ccacgcggtt gggaatgtaa ttcagctccg ccatcgccgc ttccactttt tcccgcgttt
     4501 tcgcagaaac gtggctggcc tggttcacca cgcgggaaac ggtctgataa gagacaccgg
     4561 catactctgc gacatcgtat aacgttactg gtttcacatt caccaccctg aattgactct
     4621 cttccgggcg ctatcatgcc ataccgcgaa aggttttgcg ccattcgatg gtgtccggga
     4681 tctcgacgct ctcccttatg cgactcctgc attaggaagc agcccagtag taggttgagg
     4741 ccgttgagca ccgccgccgc aaggaatggt gcatgcaagg agatggcgcc caacagtccc
     4801 ccggccacgg ggcctgccac catacccacg ccgaaacaag cgctcatgag cccgaagtgg
     4861 cgagcccgat cttccccatc ggtgatgtcg gcgatatagg cgccagcaac cgcacctgtg
     4921 gcgccggtga tgccggccac gatgcgtccg gcgtagagga tcgagatctc gatcccgcga
     4981 aattaatacg actcactata ggggaattgt gagcggataa caattcccct ctagaaataa
     5041 ttttgtttaa ctttaagaag gagatataca tatgggcagc agccatcacc atcaccatca
     5101 tcaccatgga gagtataaac tggcactgaa tggtaaaacc ctgaaaggtg aaaccaccac
     5161 cgaagcagtt gatgcagcaa ccgcagaaaa agtctttaaa cagtatgcca atgataatgg
     5221 cgttgatggt gaatggacct atgatgatgc aaccaaaacc tttaccgtga ccgaagaaaa
     5281 tctgtatttc cagggatccg caatcgcctc tgaattttcc tcccttccat cttacgcagc
     5341 ctttgcgacc gcacaagagg catacgagca ggccgtagca aacggagaca gcgaggtcgt
     5401 tttaaagaag ttgaaaaagt ctttaaatgt ggctaagtct gaatttgacc gcgatgctgc
     5461 catgcaacgc aaattggaga aaatggcgga tcaagctatg acccagatgt ataagcaagc
     5521 acgttcagaa gacaaacgtg cgaaagtcac ctcggcgatg cagactatgt tattcaccat
     5581 gttgcgcaaa ttagataacg atgccttaaa caacatcatt aacaacgccc gtgatggatg
     5641 tgttccgctg aacatcatcc ccctgacgac tgcggcgaaa cttatggtag ttatccctga
     5701 ttacaataca tataagaaca cttgtgacgg tactaccttc acgtatgcca gcgcgttatg
     5761 ggaaatccaa caagtggttg atgcagattc aaagattgtg cagctctctg aaatctcgat
     5821 ggacaattcg ccgaatctgg catggcccct tatcgttacg gccctgcgtg caaattcagc
     5881 cgtgaaactt caataagctt atcggatccc gggcccgtcg actgcagagg cctgcatgca
     5941 agccatcagc ggccgcactc gagcaccacc accaccacca ctgagatccg gctgctaaca
     6001 aagcccgaaa ggaagctgag ttggctgctg ccaccgctga gcaataacta gcataacccc
     6061 ttggggcctc taaacgggtc ttgaggggtt ttttgctgaa aggaggaact atatccggat
//
