Features (pLannotate 1.2.2; 21 found; start..end, strand, type, name):
     30..458     +  rep_origin     f1 ori (sequence partly withheld): f1 bacteriophage origin of replication; arrow indicates direction of (+) strand synthesis
    511..568     +  promoter       AmpR promoter (fragment): bla
    577..1392    -  CDS            KanR: aminoglycoside phosphotransferase; aph(3')-Ia; confers resistance to kanamycin in bacteria or G418 (Geneticin®) in eukaryotes
   1514..2102    +  rep_origin     ori: high-copy-number ColE1/pMB1/pBR322/pUC origin of replication
   2288..2427    -  misc_feature   bom: basis of mobility region from pBR322
   2529..2720    -  CDS            rop: Rop protein, which maintains plasmids at low copy number; rop
   2737..3117    +  CDS            YPB1_ECOLX: Protein predicted: Swiss-Prot protein existence level 4. From Escherichia coli.
   3189..3480    -  CDS            TcR (fragment): tetracycline efflux protein; tet; confers resistance to tetracycline
   3495..3516    -  protein_bind   CAP binding site: CAP binding activates transcription in the presence of cAMP. E. coli catabolite activator protein
   3529..4611    -  CDS            lacI: lac repressor; lacI; The lac repressor binds to the lac operator to inhibit transcription in E. coli. This inhibition can be relieved by adding lactose or isopropyl-β-D-thiogalactopyranoside (IPTG).
   4612..4689    -  promoter       lacI promoter: lacI
   4697..4976    -  CDS            TcR (fragment): tetracycline efflux protein; tet; confers resistance to tetracycline
   4998..5016    +  promoter       T7 promoter: promoter for bacteriophage T7 RNA polymerase
   5017..5041    +  protein_bind   lac operator: The lac repressor binds to the lac operator to inhibit transcription in E. coli. This inhibition can be relieved by adding lactose or isopropyl-β-D-thiogalactopyranoside (IPTG). lac repressor encoded by lacI
   5056..5078    +  RBS            RBS: efficient ribosome binding site from bacteriophage T7 gene 10 (Olins and Rangwala, 1989)
   5098..5114    +  CDS            7xHis (fragment): 6xHis affinity tag
   5128..5289    +  CDS            spg (fragment): SPG1_STRSG - Experimental evidence at protein level: Swiss-Prot protein existence level 1. Binds to the constant Fc region of IgG with high affinity. From Streptococcus sp. group G.
   5314..5907    +  CDS            R1A_SARS2 (fragment): Experimental evidence at protein level: Swiss-Prot protein existence level 1. [Non-structural protein 10]: Plays a pivotal role in viral transcription by stimulating both nsp14 3'-5' exoribonuclease and nsp16 2'-O-methyltransferase activities. Therefore plays an essential role in viral mRNAs cap methylation. From Severe acute respiratory syndrome coronavirus 2 (2019-nCoV) (SARS-CoV-2).
   5975..5992    +  CDS            9xHis (fragment): 9xHis affinity tag
   6002..6051    +  CDS            SET1 (fragment): solubility-enhancement tag derived from T7 phage gene 10B
   6059..6106    +  terminator     T7 terminator: transcription terminator for bacteriophage T7 RNA polymerase
>Addgene plasmid #166861 | pIA1363 | addgene full sequence | sequence record 328208 | Addgene NGS Result
GAGGAACTATATCCGGATTGGCGAATGGG
[124 nt withheld, positions 30-153]
C
[91 nt withheld, positions 155-245]
A
[49 nt withheld, positions 247-295]
CCTTTGACGTTGGAGTCCACGTTCTTTAATAGTGGACTCTTGTTCCAAACTGGAACAACACTCAACCCTA
TCTCGGTCTATTCTTTTGATTTATAAGGGATTTTGCCGATTTCGGCCTATTGGTTAAAAAATGAGCTGAT
TTAACAAAAATTTAACGCGAATTTTAACAAAATATTAACGCTTACAATTTAGGTGGCACTTTTCGGGGAA
ATGTGCGCGGAACCCCTATTTGTTTATTTTTCTAAATACATTCAAATATGTATCCGCTCATGAATTAATT
CTTAGAAAAACTCATCGAGCATCAAATGAAACTGCAATTTATTCATATCAGGATTATCAATACCATATTT
TTGAAAAAGCCGTTTCTGTAATGAAGGAGAAAACTCACCGAGGCAGTTCCATAGGATGGCAAGATCCTGG
TATCGGTCTGCGATTCCGACTCGTCCAACATCAATACAACCTATTAATTTCCCCTCGTCAAAAATAAGGT
TATCAAGTGAGAAATCACCATGAGTGACGACTGAATCCGGTGAGAATGGCAAAAGTTTATGCATTTCTTT
CCAGACTTGTTCAACAGGCCAGCCATTACGCTCGTCATCAAAATCACTCGCATCAACCAAACCGTTATTC
ATTCGTGATTGCGCCTGAGCGAGACGAAATACGCGATCGCTGTTAAAAGGACAATTACAAACAGGAATCG
AATGCAACCGGCGCAGGAACACTGCCAGCGCATCAACAATATTTTCACCTGAATCAGGATATTCTTCTAA
TACCTGGAATGCTGTTTTCCCGGGGATCGCAGTGGTGAGTAACCATGCATCATCAGGAGTACGGATAAAA
TGCTTGATGGTCGGAAGAGGCATAAATTCCGTCAGCCAGTTTAGTCTGACCATCTCATCTGTAACATCAT
TGGCAACGCTACCTTTGCCATGTTTCAGAAACAACTCTGGCGCATCGGGCTTCCCATACAATCGATAGAT
TGTCGCACCTGATTGCCCGACATTATCGCGAGCCCATTTATACCCATATAAATCAGCATCCATGTTGGAA
TTTAATCGCGGCCTAGAGCAAGACGTTTCCCGTTGAATATGGCTCATAACACCCCTTGTATTACTGTTTA
TGTAAGCAGACAGTTTTATTGTTCATGACCAAAATCCCTTAACGTGAGTTTTCGTTCCACTGAGCGTCAG
ACCCCGTAGAAAAGATCAAAGGATCTTCTTGAGATCCTTTTTTTCTGCGCGTAATCTGCTGCTTGCAAAC
AAAAAAACCACCGCTACCAGCGGTGGTTTGTTTGCCGGATCAAGAGCTACCAACTCTTTTTCCGAAGGTA
ACTGGCTTCAGCAGAGCGCAGATACCAAATACTGTCCTTCTAGTGTAGCCGTAGTTAGGCCACCACTTCA
AGAACTCTGTAGCACCGCCTACATACCTCGCTCTGCTAATCCTGTTACCAGTGGCTGCTGCCAGTGGCGA
TAAGTCGTGTCTTACCGGGTTGGACTCAAGACGATAGTTACCGGATAAGGCGCAGCGGTCGGGCTGAACG
GGGGGTTCGTGCACACAGCCCAGCTTGGAGCGAACGACCTACACCGAACTGAGATACCTACAGCGTGAGC
TATGAGAAAGCGCCACGCTTCCCGAAGGGAGAAAGGCGGACAGGTATCCGGTAAGCGGCAGGGTCGGAAC
AGGAGAGCGCACGAGGGAGCTTCCAGGGGGAAACGCCTGGTATCTTTATAGTCCTGTCGGGTTTCGCCAC
CTCTGACTTGAGCGTCGATTTTTGTGATGCTCGTCAGGGGGGCGGAGCCTATGGAAAAACGCCAGCAACG
CGGCCTTTTTACGGTTCCTGGCCTTTTGCTGGCCTTTTGCTCACATGTTCTTTCCTGCGTTATCCCCTGA
TTCTGTGGATAACCGTATTACCGCCTTTGAGTGAGCTGATACCGCTCGCCGCAGCCGAACGACCGAGCGC
AGCGAGTCAGTGAGCGAGGAAGCGGAAGAGCGCCTGATGCGGTATTTTCTCCTTACGCATCTGTGCGGTA
TTTCACACCGCAATGGTGCACTCTCAGTACAATCTGCTCTGATGCCGCATAGTTAAGCCAGTATACACTC
CGCTATCGCTACGTGACTGGGTCATGGCTGCGCCCCGACACCCGCCAACACCCGCTGACGCGCCCTGACG
GGCTTGTCTGCTCCCGGCATCCGCTTACAGACAAGCTGTGACCGTCTCCGGGAGCTGCATGTGTCAGAGG
TTTTCACCGTCATCACCGAAACGCGCGAGGCAGCTGCGGTAAAGCTCATCAGCGTGGTCGTGAAGCGATT
CACAGATGTCTGCCTGTTCATCCGCGTCCAGCTCGTTGAGTTTCTCCAGAAGCGTTAATGTCTGGCTTCT
GATAAAGCGGGCCATGTTAAGGGCGGTTTTTTCCTGTTTGGTCACTGATGCCTCCGTGTAAGGGGGATTT
CTGTTCATGGGGGTAATGATACCGATGAAACGAGAGAGGATGCTCACGATACGGGTTACTGATGATGAAC
ATGCCCGGTTACTGGAACGTTGTGAGGGTAAACAACTGGCGGTATGGATGCGGCGGGACCAGAGAAAAAT
CACTCAGGGTCAATGCCAGCGCTTCGTTAATACAGATGTAGGTGTTCCACAGGGTAGCCAGCAGCATCCT
GCGATGCAGATCCGGAACATAATGGTGCAGGGCGCTGACTTCCGCGTTTCCAGACTTTACGAAACACGGA
AACCGAAGACCATTCATGTTGTTGCTCAGGTCGCAGACGTTTTGCAGCAGCAGTCGCTTCACGTTCGCTC
GCGTATCGGTGATTCATTCTGCTAACCAGTAAGGCAACCCCGCCAGCCTAGCCGGGTCCTCAACGACAGG
AGCACGATCATGCGCACCCGTGGGGCCGCCATGCCGGCGATAATGGCCTGCTTCTCGCCGAAACGTTTGG
TGGCGGGACCAGTGACGAAGGCTTGAGCGAGGGCGTGCAAGATTCCGAATACCGCAAGCGACAGGCCGAT
CATCGTCGCGCTCCAGCGAAAGCGGTCCTCGCCGAAAATGACCCAGAGCGCTGCCGGCACCTGTCCTACG
AGTTGCATGATAAAGAAGACAGTCATAAGTGCGGCGACGATAGTCATGCCCCGCGCCCACCGGAAGGAGC
TGACTGGGTTGAAGGCTCTCAAGGGCATCGGTCGAGATCCCGGTGCCTAATGAGTGAGCTAACTTACATT
AATTGCGTTGCGCTCACTGCCCGCTTTCCAGTCGGGAAACCTGTCGTGCCAGCTGCATTAATGAATCGGC
CAACGCGCGGGGAGAGGCGGTTTGCGTATTGGGCGCCAGGGTGGTTTTTCTTTTCACCAGTGAGACGGGC
AACAGCTGATTGCCCTTCACCGCCTGGCCCTGAGAGAGTTGCAGCAAGCGGTCCACGCTGGTTTGCCCCA
GCAGGCGAAAATCCTGTTTGATGGTGGTTAACGGCGGGATATAACATGAGCTGTCTTCGGTATCGTCGTA
TCCCACTACCGAGATATCCGCACCAACGCGCAGCCCGGACTCGGTAATGGCGCGCATTGCGCCCAGCGCC
ATCTGATCGTTGGCAACCAGCATCGCAGTGGGAACGATGCCCTCATTCAGCATTTGCATGGTTTGTTGAA
AACCGGACATGGCACTCCAGTCGCCTTCCCGTTCCGCTATCGGCTGAATTTGATTGCGAGTGAGATATTT
ATGCCAGCCAGCCAGACGCAGACGCGCCGAGACAGAACTTAATGGGCCCGCTAACAGCGCGATTTGCTGG
TGACCCAATGCGACCAGATGCTCCACGCCCAGTCGCGTACCGTCTTCATGGGAGAAAATAATACTGTTGA
TGGGTGTCTGGTCAGAGACATCAAGAAATAACGCCGGAACATTAGTGCAGGCAGCTTCCACAGCAATGGC
ATCCTGGTCATCCAGCGGATAGTTAATGATCAGCCCACTGACGCGTTGCGCGAGAAGATTGTGCACCGCC
GCTTTACAGGCTTCGACGCCGCTTCGTTCTACCATCGACACCACCACGCTGGCACCCAGTTGATCGGCGC
GAGATTTAATCGCCGCGACAATTTGCGACGGCGCGTGCAGGGCCAGACTGGAGGTGGCAACGCCAATCAG
CAACGACTGTTTGCCCGCCAGTTGTTGTGCCACGCGGTTGGGAATGTAATTCAGCTCCGCCATCGCCGCT
TCCACTTTTTCCCGCGTTTTCGCAGAAACGTGGCTGGCCTGGTTCACCACGCGGGAAACGGTCTGATAAG
AGACACCGGCATACTCTGCGACATCGTATAACGTTACTGGTTTCACATTCACCACCCTGAATTGACTCTC
TTCCGGGCGCTATCATGCCATACCGCGAAAGGTTTTGCGCCATTCGATGGTGTCCGGGATCTCGACGCTC
TCCCTTATGCGACTCCTGCATTAGGAAGCAGCCCAGTAGTAGGTTGAGGCCGTTGAGCACCGCCGCCGCA
AGGAATGGTGCATGCAAGGAGATGGCGCCCAACAGTCCCCCGGCCACGGGGCCTGCCACCATACCCACGC
CGAAACAAGCGCTCATGAGCCCGAAGTGGCGAGCCCGATCTTCCCCATCGGTGATGTCGGCGATATAGGC
GCCAGCAACCGCACCTGTGGCGCCGGTGATGCCGGCCACGATGCGTCCGGCGTAGAGGATCGAGATCTCG
ATCCCGCGAAATTAATACGACTCACTATAGGGGAATTGTGAGCGGATAACAATTCCCCTCTAGAAATAAT
TTTGTTTAACTTTAAGAAGGAGATATACATATGGGCAGCAGCCATCACCATCACCATCATCACCATGGAG
AGTATAAACTGGCACTGAATGGTAAAACCCTGAAAGGTGAAACCACCACCGAAGCAGTTGATGCAGCAAC
CGCAGAAAAAGTCTTTAAACAGTATGCCAATGATAATGGCGTTGATGGTGAATGGACCTATGATGATGCA
ACCAAAACCTTTACCGTGACCGAAGAAAATCTGTATTTCCAGGGATCCGCAATCGCCTCTGAATTTTCCT
CCCTTCCATCTTACGCAGCCTTTGCGACCGCACAAGAGGCATACGAGCAGGCCGTAGCAAACGGAGACAG
CGAGGTCGTTTTAAAGAAGTTGAAAAAGTCTTTAAATGTGGCTAAGTCTGAATTTGACCGCGATGCTGCC
ATGCAACGCAAATTGGAGAAAATGGCGGATCAAGCTATGACCCAGATGTATAAGCAAGCACGTTCAGAAG
ACAAACGTGCGAAAGTCACCTCGGCGATGCAGACTATGTTATTCACCATGTTGCGCAAATTAGATAACGA
TGCCTTAAACAACATCATTAACAACGCCCGTGATGGATGTGTTCCGCTGAACATCATCCCCCTGACGACT
GCGGCGAAACTTATGGTAGTTATCCCTGATTACAATACATATAAGAACACTTGTGACGGTACTACCTTCA
CGTATGCCAGCGCGTTATGGGAAATCCAACAAGTGGTTGATGCAGATTCAAAGATTGTGCAGCTCTCTGA
AATCTCGATGGACAATTCGCCGAATCTGGCATGGCCCCTTATCGTTACGGCCCTGCGTGCAAATTCAGCC
GTGAAACTTCAATAAGCTTATCGGATCCCGGGCCCGTCGACTGCAGAGGCCTGCATGCAAGCTTGCGGCC
GCACTCGAGCACCACCACCACCACCACTGAGATCCGGCTGCTAACAAAGCCCGAAAGGAAGCTGAGTTGG
CTGCTGCCACCGCTGAGCAATAACTAGCATAACCCCTTGGGGCCTCTAAACGGGTCTTGAGGGGTTTTTT
GCTGAAAG
